Addgene plasmid #72218: pcDNA3-Flag-Tet1 CD Mut
Purpose: Express flag-tagged mouse Tet1 catalytic domain - catalytic dead mutant.
Depositing lab: Yi Zhang. Depositing organization: University of North Carolina at Chapel Hill. Publication: Tet proteins can convert 5-methylcytosine to 5-formylcytosine and 5-carboxylcytosine. Ito S, Shen L, Dai Q, Wu SC, Collins LB, Swenberg JA, He C, Zhang Y. Science. 2011 Sep 2;333(6047):1300-3. doi: 10.1126/science.1210597. Epub 2011 Jul 21. PubMed 21778364.
Backbone
  Vector backbone: pcDNA3
  Backbone size w/o insert (bp): 6000
  Total vector size (bp): 8000
  Modifications to backbone: A rabbit beta globin intron is inserted.
  Vector type: Mammalian Expression
Growth in bacteria
  Bacterial resistance: Ampicillin, 100 μg/mL
  Growth temperature: 37°C
  Growth strain: DH5alpha
  Copy number: High Copy
Gene/Insert
  Gene/Insert name: Ten-Eleven Translocation 1
  Species: M. musculus (mouse)
  Mutation: The plasmid expresses TET1 catalytic domain (catalytic dead mutations H1652Y and D1654A).
  Entrez Gene: Tet1 (a.k.a. 2510010B09Rik, Cxxc6, D10Ertd17e, LCX, mKIAA1676)
  Promoter: CMV
  Tag / fusion protein: flag (N terminal on backbone)
  Cloning method: Unknown
  Sequencing primers: 5′ CMV-F; 3′ BGH-rev
Terms and licenses: Academic/Nonprofit Terms; Industry Terms: Not Available to Industry
Depositor comments: Modified pcDNA3 vector with a beta globulin intron inserted. This insertion can help stabilize the transcripts and is particularly useful for the expression of large genes, such as p300 and Tet proteins. Note that an additional mutation, K1581H, was introduced by PCR. This additional mutation does not affect the property of the mutant protein (as it is catalytically dead). For additional information about how this plasmid was created and used, please see Ito et al., Nature 2010 Pubmed ID: 20639862
How to cite: pcDNA3-Flag-Tet1 CD Mut was a gift from Yi Zhang (Addgene plasmid # 72218 ; http://n2t.net/addgene:72218 ; RRID:Addgene_72218)
