[The description below was written by a language model from this plasmid's Addgene catalogue record.]
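Description:
pcDNA3-Flag-Tet1 CD Mut is a mammalian expression plasmid built on a modified pcDNA3 backbone, with a recorded total size of about 8 kb (roughly 6 kb of backbone). It is maintained in E. coli as a high-copy plasmid under ampicillin selection. No feature table accompanies the record, so other backbone elements, such as any mammalian selection marker, are not documented here. The use of a BGH reverse sequencing primer is consistent with the usual pcDNA3 arrangement of a bovine growth hormone polyadenylation signal downstream of the insert.

The payload is the catalytic domain of mouse Tet1 (Ten-Eleven Translocation 1), expressed from the CMV promoter with an N-terminal Flag tag supplied by the backbone for detection or immunoprecipitation. The backbone has been altered by insertion of a rabbit beta-globin intron, which the depositor notes helps stabilize transcripts and is particularly useful for expressing large genes such as p300 and the Tet proteins. The insert carries two substitutions, H1652Y and D1654A, that render the enzyme catalytically dead. A third change, K1581H, arose by PCR and is reported not to affect the properties of the mutant protein, since it is already inactive.

Tet proteins oxidize 5-methylcytosine in DNA, and the associated work concerns conversion to 5-formylcytosine and 5-carboxylcytosine. This construct would typically serve as the inactive negative control alongside a wild-type catalytic domain in transfected mammalian cells, allowing effects that depend on enzymatic activity to be distinguished from those caused merely by expressing the protein.
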