>Addgene plasmid #72218 | pcDNA3-Flag-Tet1 CD Mut | addgene partial sequence | sequence record 136570 | CMV-F 5'-CGCAAATGGGCGGTAGGCGTG-3'
CTATATAAGCAGAGCTCTCTGGCTAACTAGAGAACCCACTGCTTACTGGCTTATCGAAATTAATACGACT
CACTATAGGGAGACCCAAGCTAGAGTCGATCCTGAGAACTTCAGGGTGAGTTTGGGGACCCTTGATTGTT
CTTTCTTTTTCGCTATTGTAAAATTCATGTTATATGGAGGGGGCAAAGTTTTCAGGGTGTTGTTTAGAAT
GGGAAGATGTCCCTTGTATCACCATGGACCCTCATGATAATTTTGTTTCTTTCACTTTCTACTCTGTTGA
CAACCATTGTCTCCTCTTATTTTCTTTTCATTTTCTGTAACTTTTTCGTTAAACTTTAGCTTGCATTTGT
AACGAATTTTTAAATTCACTTTTGTTTATTTGTCAGATTGTAAGTACTTTCTCTAATCACTTTTTTTTCA
AGGCAATCAGGGTATATTATATTGTACTTCAGCACAGTTTTAGAGAACAATTGTTATAATTAAATGATAA
GGTAGAATATTTCTGCATATAAATTCTGGCTGGCGTGGAAATATTCTTATTGGTAGAAACAACTACATCC
TGGTCATCATCCTGCCTTTCTCTTTATGGTTACAATGATATACACTGTTTGAGATGAGGATAAAATACTC
TGAGTCCAAACCGGGCCCCTCTGCTAACCATGTTCATGCCTTCTTCTTTTTCCTACAGCTCCTGGGCAAC
GTGCTGGTTTGTGCTGTCGACCCCAAGCTTATGGACTACAAAGACGATGACGACAAGGGATCCGAAGCTG
CACCCTGTGACTGTGATGGAGGTACACAAAAAGAAAAAGGCCCATATTATACACACCTTGGGGCAGGACC
AAGTGTGGCTGCTGTCAGGGAGCTCATGGAGACTAGGTTTGGCCAGAAGGGGAAGGCAATCCGGATTGAG
AAGATAGTGTTCACGGGGAAGGAAGGGAAGAGCTCTCAGGGCTGCCCGGTCGCCAAGTGGGTGATCAGAA
GAAGTGGTCCTGA
