>Addgene plasmid #72218 | pcDNA3-Flag-Tet1 CD Mut | addgene partial sequence | sequence record 136573 | BGH-rev 5'-TAGAAGGCACAGTCGAGG-3'
GCATTTAGGTGACACTATAGAATAGGGCCCTCTAGATGCATGCTCGAGCGGCCGCCAGTGTGATGGATAT
CTGCAGAATTCGCCCTTTTTAGACCCAACGATTGTAGGGTCCCGCAACATGAGTGAGAGAGTATGGGGAC
ACGGTAACAACATTGTCTCGGGTTAAGGTTGATGCAACTCGAGAAGGAATTTGGTGTGATAAATTGGCTT
CGGGGGATACATCAGGACACTCCCGGTCTGCGGGCTTTTTTTTCGTTACTTTTTTGCATTTACACTTAAT
TTTGTTGATATCAAAACCATGATTAGGCTTGTTTAGGCTTTTGTGCTGGTAGAATACAAGGGACACACGA
AAAGGGACCCCTCGTTTGGGGGAGCGCAAAGAGGTGGTAGCATGAAGCTCCTTCCGAGCGCACTCAATGA
GCACCGAGCCGTGAATGGGTGCTATCGCCACGCCACCAAAGGAAGGATCGGCGTAGATCTCCTCACTGTC
TGACCAGAATTCATCAAGTTGAGGCAAGTTATCGTCCTCGGGGTGCTGAGGCTCATCCGCTTCAGGGTGC
CGCTCATCTTCCACCTGACAGGAAGCCAGTTTCTGAGAATTGCTGAGGAGAGGGAGCTGCTGGTTTGACT
GGTTAGAAGTTAGCTGCTCAGATGGACTAGTGAGAGGCTCAGCATGAACGGGAGAATCGGCTGTGGGAAG
AGACTGGTGAGGATGAGCAGCCACCTCGGCAGGCTGCACCGTTCCAGTACATTCCCCAGCAGCTGCATTA
GCACCACTGTGTGCTCCAGAAGGCATTGTGCAGTGGAGAATACTACTTGTTTCTGCAAACCCACCTGAGG
CTGTTTTACTGTACGTACAGGTAGATGTTTCTGCGGAGGAAGCCTGCAGGGGACAGAAGTCTGTAGATTC
GTCTTTCACTA
