>Addgene plasmid #72218 | pcDNA3-Flag-Tet1 CD Mut | addgene partial sequence | sequence record 137592 | pCAX-F 5'-CAGCTCCTGGGCAACGTGC-3'
AGCTTATGGACTACAAAGACGATGACGACAAGGGATCCGAAGCTGCACCCTGTGACTGTGATGGAGGTAC
ACAAAAAGAAAAAGGCCCATATTATACACACCTTGGGGCAGGACCAAGTGTGGCTGCTGTCAGGGAGCTC
ATGGAGACTAGGTTTGGCCAGAAGGGGAAGGCAATCCGGATTGAGAAGATAGTGTTCACGGGGAAGGAAG
GGAAGAGCTCTCAGGGCTGCCCGGTCGCCAAGTGGGTGATCAGAAGAAGTGGTCCTGAAGAGAAGCTTAT
TTGTTTGGTTCGTGAGCGTGTAGACCATCACTGTTCGACGGCTGTGATAGTTGTCCTTATCCTGCTGTGG
GAAGGTATCCCTCGCCTGATGGCTGACCGCCTGTACAAAGAGCTCACTGAGAACTTGAGGTCCTACAGCG
GACATCCCACAGACCGAAGATGTACCCTCAACAAAAAGCGTACCTGCACCTGTCAAGGCATCGACCCAAA
AACCTGCGGAGCGTCCTTCTCCTTTGGCTGTTCGTGGAGCATGTATTTCAACGGCTGTAAGTTTGGGAGG
AGTGAAAACCCCAGAAAATTCAGACTTGCTCCAAACTACCCCTTACATAACTACTATAAGAGAATTACTG
GAATGAGTTCTGAAGGAAGTGACGTGAAAACCGGGTGGATCATTCCAGACCACAAGACCCTCATAAGCAG
AGAGGAAAAACAGCTTGAAAAGAATTTACAAGAATTGGCTACAGTATTAGCTCCACTTTACAAGCAGATG
GCTCCAGTTGCTTATCAAAATCAGGTGGAATATGAAGAAGTTGCTGGAGACTGTCGACTTGGAAATGAAG
AGGGGCGTCCTTTCTCTGGTGTCACCTGTTGCATGGATTTTTGTGCCCATTCTTACAAGGCCATTCACAA
CATGCACAACGGAAGCACCGTGGTGTGTACGTTGATTCGAGCAGA
